Addgene plasmid #29039: pEMS1110
Purpose: Pleiades (Ple) MiniPromoter expression pattern described in Portales-Casamar et al., PNAS, 2010 (PMID: 20807748).
Depositing lab: Elizabeth Simpson. Depositing organization: University of British Columbia. Publication: A regulatory toolbox of MiniPromoters to drive selective expression in the brain. Portales-Casamar E, Swanson DJ, Liu L, de Leeuw CN, Banks KG, Ho Sui SJ, Fulton DL, Ali J, Amirabbasi M, Arenillas DJ, Babyak N, Black SF, Bonaguro RJ, Brauer E, Candido TR, Castellarin M, Chen J, Chen Y, Cheng JC, Chopra V, Docking TR, Dreolini L, D'Souza CA, Flynn EK, Glenn R, Hatakka K, Hearty TG, Imanian B, Jiang S, Khorasan-zadeh S, Komljenovic I, Laprise S, Liao NY, Lim JS, Lithwick S, Liu F, Liu J, Lu M, McConechy M, McLeod AJ, Milisavljevic M, Mis J, O'Connor K, Palma B, Palmquist DL, Schmouth JF, Swanson MI, Tam B, Ticoll A, Turner JL, Varhol R, Vermeulen J, Watkins RF, Wilson G, Wong BK, Wong SH, Wong TY, Yang GS, Ypsilanti AR, Jones SJ, Holt RA, Goldowitz D, Wasserman WW, Simpson EM. Proc Natl Acad Sci U S A. 2010 Sep 21. 107(38):16589-94. 10.1073/pnas.1009158107 PubMed 20807748.
Backbone
  Vector backbone: pEMS1302
  Backbone size w/o insert (bp): 17451
  Vector type: Pleiades Promoter Project [sic, Pleaides Plieades]
Growth in bacteria
  Bacterial resistance: Ampicillin, 100 μg/mL
  Growth temperature: 37°C
  Growth strain: DH5alpha
  Growth instructions: DH10B
  Copy number: High Copy
Gene/Insert
  Gene/Insert name: Ple48 (alt names: DBH; dopamine beta hydroxylase)
  Species: H. sapiens (human)
  Insert size (bp): 1533
  Entrez Gene: DBH (a.k.a. DBM, ORTHYP1)
  Tag / fusion protein: EGFP-Cre-NLS (C terminal on backbone)
  Cloning method: Restriction Enzyme; 5′ cloning site FseI (unknown if destroyed); 3′ cloning site AscI (unknown if destroyed)
  Sequencing primers: 5′ Unknown
Terms and licenses: Academic/Nonprofit Terms; Industry Terms: Not Available to Industry
Depositor comments: Please note that Addgene's sequencing results identified a single nucleotide mismatch at bp#776 when compared to the full sequence information provided by the depositing laboratory. This difference is not known to affect the function of the plasmid.
How to cite: pEMS1110 was a gift from Elizabeth Simpson (Addgene plasmid # 29039 ; http://n2t.net/addgene:29039 ; RRID:Addgene_29039)
