[The description below was written by a language model from this plasmid's Addgene catalogue record.]
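Description:
pEMS1110 is a Pleiades Promoter Project plasmid built on the large pEMS1302 backbone (about 17.5 kb without insert). It carries the human MiniPromoter Ple48, a 1,533 bp regulatory element designed from the DBH (dopamine beta hydroxylase) locus. The plasmid is maintained in E. coli as a high-copy construct under ampicillin selection. The record gives no feature table, so the origin of replication and the other backbone elements that account for its size are not stated.

Ple48 was cloned by restriction digestion between FseI and AscI sites, and the record does not say whether these sites survived cloning. This places it upstream of a backbone-encoded reporter listed as EGFP-Cre-NLS. In this arrangement the insert is a compact human promoter rather than a coding sequence, and it drives the fusion protein. EGFP gives a direct fluorescent readout of promoter activity. Cre recombinase, directed to the nucleus by the localisation signal, can recombine loxP-flanked targets in the cells where the promoter is active.

The Pleiades MiniPromoters were developed as a toolbox of small human regulatory sequences for selective expression in defined brain regions or cell types, and the stated purpose of this plasmid is tied to the expression pattern characterised for Ple48 in that work. Because the element derives from DBH, it would be expected to target DBH-expressing cells, but the record does not describe the observed pattern. Repository sequencing found a single-nucleotide mismatch relative to the depositor's reference sequence, which is not known to affect function.
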