>Addgene plasmid #29039 | pEMS1110 | addgene partial sequence | sequence record 41379 | EGFP-N 5'-CGTCGCCGTCCAGCTCGACCAG-3'
CCTTGCTCACCATGGTGGCGGCGAAGTTCCTATACCTTTTGAAGAATAGGAACTTCGGCGCGCCTGAGGG
CGGGCATGGCTGGGGTGAGCTCTCTGGTCCCACCTGGCCATTTATGCCCTGGTCCTGAATGGGGTGGGTC
CAGGCAGCACGGGTAATCACATTTGTCTAGCGGGGAATCCAATTTTCCCTCCCACAAGCTTGCGCCCCAG
GCCAAGCACTCAGCCTGCTGCCCTCCTCTAATTGGCACTAATGACACATGGACGTCATCAGTGGGAGTTG
AAGTAGACAGGCGGATGCTGTCCCTTCTGAGATGGCTCTGAAGAGCTGTCCCAAAAGCAGATGCACCCTG
CAGCCAAGAGGCCTTTCAGACACCCTCTGGCCAGGCACCAGCTGACTGCCTCACAGGCTGTCTGGCCCAG
TCCCCAGTGGGATGGGGTCTGCGTCGCCTCTACCCACGGATGAGCAGACTGAGGTCCGAGGAGCTGCTCC
AGGCTGACCAGTGAAGGATAGGCCCGTAGCCACTGCAGGCCTGGCCTAGCGAGCAGAGCCGTTTGTACAA
TACTAGCAGGTGGGCCCATTTCAAACCAAAAATAAGACAATCTCCAAATAGTCCCTGTGTTTAGACACTC
TCTCCACGGCCTGCTCTTCCCACTTTTGTCTCCTCTCAATTTTTCCACAGCCTCCAGCTGGTACCACTGC
TGCTCCAGAAGGCGCGAGAGCATCATAGGGAGTGG
