>Addgene plasmid #29039 | pEMS1110 | addgene partial sequence | sequence record 42419 | pEMS1307-fwd 5'-ccgcacgtctaagaaaccat-3'
TAGGCGTATCACGAGGCCCTTTCGTCTTCAAGAATTAATTCCGATCATATTCAATAACCCTTAATGAATT
CGAGCTCCTAGGCCGGCCGGGAGACAATTTCACACCAATGCCACACTCTATTGCACAGGTGATTATGCAC
TTGGACCTCACCTGCCTGGGCTGTGGGTGGGGGCGAACGGTGCCCCTCTGGGTGCAATCAGTGGGGAGGG
GCTCATGGCCTGAGCTTGGCTTTGCAGGATGGCCTGGCCACTGTGGGGCAGAGAGCACTGCCTGCGAGGG
CCAGGGGAAGGCTGGCACTTTCTCCAAATTTCACGTTCGTGCAAAGACACAGTCATTCCTTTCTACAGCG
TAGAGCTCAGAGCTGAAGCAGCCTCCAGACCTGCTGTCATGGGTATTTAAGGACCTAAATGTTGCTGTCA
GCCTATGACATGAATGTGCCCCTAAGGCTAGATTCTGGGTTTCTCCAGAGAGACGAGAAACAGGAGGGAA
AAGGAAGGAAGGGAGGGAGGAGGCTGGGGAGGAGGGACAGCTTCTAGTCCAGCTGGAGAGATCTGTCAAC
CCAGCCTGGGGGGTGGAGCTGGAGGGATCAAGCAGAATGTCCTGAAGGCAGCTGCCCTCAGTCTACTTGT
GGGAGAGGACAGGAGGGAGAGGTGCCGTGGTGAGACTGACCCTCGGGCCCACGGGTGGATGATGGCAAAG
GTCCTGTGGCAGGTGTGGGAGAAGCTGGGCTGCGGCCAGCTGCCCTGAGAGGCTTCAAATTCAGGCCAGA
TCTGCTCTGGGCAAGAGGAAGCTGTGGGTTTGGGAGCTTCAGAGACAGGGGAGCAGGCCTGTCACTCACC
CTCTTTTCCTTAAAGGCTGTCACCCCCAGCAGTGCACCCTGCAGCCTG
